>Addgene plasmid #240226 | pENTR_sfGFP-TurboID | addgene full sequence | sequence record 477851 | Addgene NGS Result
CTTTCCTGCGTTATCCCCTGATTCTGTGGATAACCGTATTACCGCCTTTGAGTGAGCTGATACCGCTCGC
CGCAGCCGAACGACCGAGCGCAGCGAGTCAGTGAGCGAGGAAGCGGAAGAGCGCCCAATACGCAAACCGC
CTCTCCCCGCGCGTTGGCCGATTCATTAATGCAGCTGGCACGACAGGTTTCCCGACTGGAAAGCGGGCAG
TGAGCGCAACGCAATTAATACGCGTACCGCTAGCCAGGAAGAGTTTGTAGAAACGCAAAAAGGCCATCCG
TCAGGATGGCCTTCTGCTTAGTTTGATGCCTGGCAGTTTATGGCGGGCGTCCTGCCCGCCACCCTCCGGG
CCGTTGCTTCACAACGTTCAAATCCGCTCCCGGCGGATTTGTCCTACTCAGGAGAGCGTTCACCGACAAA
CAACAGATAAAACGAAAGGCCCAGTCTTCCGACTGAGCCTTTCGTTTTATTTGATGCCTGGCAGTTCCCT
ACTCTCGCGTTAACGCTAGCATGGATGTTTTCCCAGTCACGACGTTGTAAAACGACGGCCAGTCTTAAGC
TCGGGCCCCAAATAATGATTTTATTTTGACTGATAGTGACCTGTTCGTTGCAACAAATTGATGAGCAATG
CTTTTTTATAATGCCAACTTTGTACAAAAAAGCAGGCTCCGCGGCCGCCCCCTTCACCATGTCCAAGGGC
GAGGAGCTGTTCACCGGCGTGGTGCCCATCCTGGTGGAGCTGGATGGCGACGTGAACGGCCACAAGTTCA
GCGTGCGCGGCGAGGGCGAGGGCGACGCCACCAACGGCAAGCTGACCCTGAAGTTCATCTGCACCACCGG
CAAGCTGCCCGTGCCCTGGCCCACCCTGGTGACCACCCTGACCTACGGCGTGCAGTGCTTCAGCCGCTAC
CCCGATCACATGAAGCAGCACGATTTCTTCAAGAGCGCCATGCCCGAGGGCTACGTGCAGGAGCGCACCA
TCAGCTTCAAGGATGACGGCACCTACAAGACCCGCGCCGAGGTGAAGTTCGAGGGCGATACCCTGGTGAA
CCGCATCGAGCTGAAGGGCATCGATTTCAAGGAGGATGGCAACATCCTGGGCCACAAGCTGGAGTACAAC
TTCAACAGCCACAACGTGTACATCACCGCCGATAAGCAGAAGAACGGCATCAAGGCCAACTTCAAGATCC
GCCACAATGTGGAGGATGGCTCCGTGCAGCTGGCCGATCACTACCAGCAGAACACCCCCATCGGCGACGG
CCCAGTGCTGCTGCCCGATAACCACTACCTGAGCACCCAGAGCGTGCTGTCCAAGGACCCCAACGAGAAG
CGCGATCACATGGTGCTGCTGGAGTTCGTGACCGCCGCCGGCATCACCCTGGGCATGGATGAGCTGTACA
AGACCGGTGGTTCAGGCGGTTCTGGTGGTAGCGGCGGTAGCGGTGGTAGCGGTGGTAGCGGTGGCAGCGG
CGGTAAAGACAATACTGTGCCTCTGAAGCTGATCGCTCTCCTGGCTAATGGCGAGTTCCATAGTGGCGAA
CAGCTGGGAGAAACCCTGGGCATGTCCAGGGCCGCTATCAACAAGCACATTCAGACTCTGCGCGACTGGG
GCGTGGACGTGTTCACCGTGCCCGGAAAGGGCTACTCTCTGCCCGAGCCTATCCCGCTGCTGAACGCTAA
ACAGATTCTGGGACAGCTGGACGGCGGGAGCGTGGCAGTCCTGCCTGTGGTCGACTCCACCAATCAGTAC
CTGCTGGATCGAATCGGCGAGCTGAAGAGTGGGGATGCTTGCATTGCAGAATATCAGCAGGCAGGGAGAG
GAAGCAGAGGGAGGAAATGGTTCTCTCCTTTTGGAGCTAACCTGTACCTGAGTATGTTTTGGCGCCTGAA
GCGGGGACCAGCAGCAATCGGCCTGGGCCCGGTCATCGGAATTGTCATGGCAGAAGCGCTGCGAAAGCTG
GGAGCAGACAAGGTGCGAGTCAAATGGCCCAATGACCTGTATCTGCAGGATAGAAAGCTGGCAGGCATCC
TGGTGGAGCTGGCCGGAATAACAGGCGATGCTGCACAGATCGTCATTGGCGCCGGGATTAACGTGGCTAT
GAGGCGCGTGGAGGAAAGCGTGGTCAATCAGGGCTGGATCACACTGCAGGAAGCAGGGATTAACCTGGAC
AGGAATACTCTGGCCGCTACGCTGATCCGAGAGCTGCGGGCAGCCCTGGAACTGTTCGAGCAGGAAGGCC
TGGCTCCATATCTGCCACGGTGGGAGAAGCTGGATAACTTCATCAATAGACCCGTGAAGCTGATCATTGG
GGACAAAGAGATTTTCGGGATTAGCCGGGGGATTGATAAACAGGGAGCCCTGCTGCTGGAACAGGACGGA
GTTATCAAACCCTGGATGGGCGGAGAAATCAGTCTGCGGTCTGCCGAAAAGTAATAGAAGGGTGGGCGCG
CCGACCCAGCTTTCTTGTACAAAGTTGGCATTATAAGAAAGCATTGCTTATCAATTTGTTGCAACGAACA
GGTCACTATCAGTCAAAATAAAATCATTATTTGCCATCCAGCTGATATCCCCTATAGTGAGTCGTATTAC
ATGGTCATAGCTGTTTCCTGGCAGCTCTGGCCCGTGTCTCAAAATCTCTGATGTTACATTGCACAAGATA
AAAATATATCATCATGAACAATAAAACTGTCTGCTTACATAAACAGTAATACAAGGGGTGTTATGAGCCA
TATTCAACGGGAAACGTCGAGGCCGCGATTAAATTCCAACATGGATGCTGATTTATATGGGTATAAATGG
GCTCGCGATAATGTCGGGCAATCAGGTGCGACAATCTATCGCTTGTATGGGAAGCCCGATGCGCCAGAGT
TGTTTCTGAAACATGGCAAAGGTAGCGTTGCCAATGATGTTACAGATGAGATGGTCAGACTAAACTGGCT
GACGGAATTTATGCCTCTTCCGACCATCAAGCATTTTATCCGTACTCCTGATGATGCATGGTTACTCACC
ACTGCGATCCCCGGAAAAACAGCATTCCAGGTATTAGAAGAATATCCTGATTCAGGTGAAAATATTGTTG
ATGCGCTGGCAGTGTTCCTGCGCCGGTTGCATTCGATTCCTGTTTGTAATTGTCCTTTTAACAGCGATCG
CGTATTTCGTCTCGCTCAGGCGCAATCACGAATGAATAACGGTTTGGTTGATGCGAGTGATTTTGATGAC
GAGCGTAATGGCTGGCCTGTTGAACAAGTCTGGAAAGAAATGCATAAACTTTTGCCATTCTCACCGGATT
CAGTCGTCACTCATGGTGATTTCTCACTTGATAACCTTATTTTTGACGAGGGGAAATTAATAGGTTGTAT
TGATGTTGGACGAGTCGGAATCGCAGACCGATACCAGGATCTTGCCATCCTATGGAACTGCCTCGGTGAG
TTTTCTCCTTCATTACAGAAACGGCTTTTTCAAAAATATGGTATTGATAATCCTGATATGAATAAATTGC
AGTTTCATTTGATGCTCGATGAGTTTTTCTAATCAGAATTGGTTAATTGGTTGTAACACTGGCAGAGCAT
TACGCTGACTTGACGGGACGGCGCAAGCTCATGACCAAAATCCCTTAACGTGAGTTACGCGTCGTTCCAC
TGAGCGTCAGACCCCGTAGAAAAGATCAAAGGATCTTCTTGAGATCCTTTTTTTCTGCGCGTAATCTGCT
GCTTGCAAACAAAAAAACCACCGCTACCAGCGGTGGTTTGTTTGCCGGATCAAGAGCTACCAACTCTTTT
TCCGAAGGTAACTGGCTTCAGCAGAGCGCAGATACCAAATACTGTTCTTCTAGTGTAGCCGTAGTTAGGC
CACCACTTCAAGAACTCTGTAGCACCGCCTACATACCTCGCTCTGCTAATCCTGTTACCAGTGGCTGCTG
CCAGTGGCGATAAGTCGTGTCTTACCGGGTTGGACTCAAGACGATAGTTACCGGATAAGGCGCAGCGGTC
GGGCTGAACGGGGGGTTCGTGCACACAGCCCAGCTTGGAGCGAACGACCTACACCGAACTGAGATACCTA
CAGCGTGAGCTATGAGAAAGCGCCACGCTTCCCGAAGGGAGAAAGGCGGACAGGTATCCGGTAAGCGGCA
GGGTCGGAACAGGAGAGCGCACGAGGGAGCTTCCAGGGGGAAACGCCTGGTATCTTTATAGTCCTGTCGG
GTTTCGCCACCTCTGACTTGAGCGTCGATTTTTGTGATGCTCGTCAGGGGGGCGGAGCCTATGGAAAAAC
GCCAGCAACGCGGCCTTTTTACGGTTCCTGGCCTTTTGCTGGCCTTTTGCTCACATGTT
Features (pLannotate 1.2.2; 11 found; start..end, strand, type, name):
    121..213     +  CDS            lacI (fragment): lac repressor; lacI; The lac repressor binds to the lac operator to inhibit transcription in E. coli. This inhibition can be relieved by adding lactose or isopropyl-β-D-thiogalactopyranoside (IPTG).
    268..295     -  terminator     rrnB T2 terminator: transcription terminator T2 from the E. coli rrnB gene
    427..470     +  terminator     rrnB T1 terminator: Escherichia coli rrnB; transcription terminator T1 from the E. coli rrnB gene
    517..553     -  CDS            lacZα (fragment): LacZα fragment of β-galactosidase; lacZ fragment
    569..668     +  protein_bind   attL1: mutant version of attL; recombination site for the Gateway® LR reaction LR Clonase™
    689..1402    +  CDS            Superfolder GFP: Superfolder GFP is a basic (constitutively fluorescent) green fluorescent protein published in 2005, derived from Aequorea victoria. It is reported to be a very rapidly-maturing weak dimer.
   1475..2431    +  CDS            TurboID: mutant of the E. coli biotin ligase BioID engineered for improved catalytic efficiency (Branon et al., 2018)
   2454..2553    -  protein_bind   attL2: mutant version of attL; recombination site for the Gateway® LR reaction LR Clonase™
   2571..2589    -  promoter       T7 promoter: promoter for bacteriophage T7 RNA polymerase
   2723..3532    +  CDS            KanR: aminoglycoside phosphotransferase; aph(3')-Ia; confers resistance to kanamycin in bacteria or G418 (Geneticin®) in eukaryotes
   3679..4267    +  rep_origin     ori: high-copy-number ColE1/pMB1/pBR322/pUC origin of replication
