[The description below was written by a language model from this plasmid's Addgene catalogue record and pLannotate feature annotations shown in this document.]
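Description:
pENTR_sfGFP-TurboID is a Gateway entry clone built on the Thermo Fisher pENTR backbone, about 4.3 kb in size, and intended as a shuttle intermediate rather than an expression vector in its own right. It is propagated in E. coli through a high-copy ColE1/pUC-type origin and selected with kanamycin via an aminoglycoside phosphotransferase (KanR) gene. The rrnB T1 and T2 transcription terminators sit upstream of the cloning region, where they help insulate the insert from read-through transcription originating in the backbone. Short lacI and lacZα fragments detected nearby appear to be backbone remnants with no functional role, and a T7 promoter lies just outside attL2, oriented back toward the insert.

The payload is a synthetic fusion open reading frame, assembled by Gibson cloning, in which superfolder GFP is placed upstream of TurboID, with a short gap between the two annotated coding sequences. TurboID is an engineered, catalytically enhanced E. coli biotin ligase used for proximity labelling, and the sfGFP partner gives a rapidly maturing fluorescent readout of expression and localisation. The fusion is flanked by attL1 and attL2 sites, so an LR Clonase reaction can transfer it directionally into any attR-containing destination vector, which then supplies the promoter and other expression elements; no promoter for driving the fusion in a target host is present in the entry clone itself. The record notes that the insert contains a stop codon, meaning it is suited to destination vectors that add nothing or only N-terminal tags, not C-terminal fusions. The associated publication concerns mapping of Drosophila protein secretomes and inter-organ trafficking, although the record does not state the specific role of this construct.
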