Addgene plasmid #240226: pENTR_sfGFP-TurboID
Purpose: Gateway entry clone with TurboID tagged with superfolder GFP (contains stop codon)
Depositing lab: Justin Bosch & Norbert Perrimon. Depositing organization: Harvard Medical School. Publication: Multi-omic mapping of Drosophila protein secretomes reveals tissue-specific origins and inter-organ trafficking. Bosch JA, Beltran PMJ, Cavers C, LaGraff JT, Melanson R, Singh A, Chen W, Hu Y, Tattikota SG, Liu Y, Hashmi Y, Asara JM, Branon T, Ting AY, Carr SA, Perrimon N. bioRxiv [Preprint]. 2025 Jul 11:2025.07.09.659702. doi: 10.1101/2025.07.09.659702. PubMed 40672250.
Backbone
  Vector backbone: pEntr
  Backbone manufacturer: Thermo Fisher
  Vector type: Gateway shuttle vector
Growth in bacteria
  Bacterial resistance: Kanamycin, 50 μg/mL
  Growth temperature: 37°C
  Growth strain: DH5alpha
  Copy number: Unknown
Gene/Insert
  Gene/Insert name: sfGFP-TurboID
  Species: Synthetic
  Cloning method: Gibson Cloning
Terms and licenses: Academic/Nonprofit Terms; Industry Terms: Not Available to Industry
Depositor comments: Please visit https://doi.org/10.1101/2025.07.09.659702 for bioRxiv preprint.
How to cite: pENTR_sfGFP-TurboID was a gift from Justin Bosch & Norbert Perrimon (Addgene plasmid # 240226 ; http://n2t.net/addgene:240226 ; RRID:Addgene_240226)
